>Addgene plasmid #194514 | Tol2-ISceI-P0.8:EGFP;cryaa:mCherry-ISceI-Tol2 | addgene full sequence | sequence record 385019 | Addgene NGS Result
GTTCGCTCCAAGCTGGGCTGTGTGCACGAACCCCCCGTTCAGCCCGACCGCTGCGCCTTATCCGGTAACT
ATCGTCTTGAGTCCAACCCGGTAAGACACGACTTATCGCCACTGGCAGCAGCCACTGGTAACAGGATTAG
CAGAGCGAGGTATGTAGGCGGTGCTACAGAGTTCTTGAAGTGGTGGCCTAACTACGGCTACACTAGAAGA
ACAGTATTTGGTATCTGCGCTCTGCTGAAGCCAGTTACCTTCGGAAAAAGAGTTGGTAGCTCTTGATCCG
GCAAACAAACCACCGCTGGTAGCGGTGGTTTTTTTGTTTGCAAGCAGCAGATTACGCGCAGAAAAAAAGG
ATCTCAAGAAGATCCTTTGATCTTTTCTACGGGGTCTGACGCTCAGTGGAACGAAAACTCACGTTAAGGG
ATTTTGGTCATGAGATTATCAAAAAGGATCTTCACCTAGATCCTTTTAAATTAAAAATGAAGTTTTAAAT
CAATCTAAAGTATATATGAGTAAACTTGGTCTGACAGTTACCAATGCTTAATCAGTGAGGCACCTATCTC
AGCGATCTGTCTATTTCGTTCATCCATAGTTGCCTGACTCCCCGTCGTGTAGATAACTACGATACGGGAG
GGCTTACCATCTGGCCCCAGTGCTGCAATGATACCGCGAGACCCACGCTCACCGGCTCCAGATTTATCAG
CAATAAACCAGCCAGCCGGAAGGGCCGAGCGCAGAAGTGGTCCTGCAACTTTATCCGCCTCCATCCAGTC
TATTAATTGTTGCCGGGAAGCTAGAGTAAGTAGTTCGCCAGTTAATAGTTTGCGCAACGTTGTTGCCATT
GCTACAGGCATCGTGGTGTCACGCTCGTCGTTTGGTATGGCTTCATTCAGCTCCGGTTCCCAACGATCAA
GGCGAGTTACATGATCCCCCATGTTGTGCAAAAAAGCGGTTAGCTCCTTCGGTCCTCCGATCGTTGTCAG
AAGTAAGTTGGCCGCAGTGTTATCACTCATGGTTATGGCAGCACTGCATAATTCTCTTACTGTCATGCCA
TCCGTAAGATGCTTTTCTGTGACTGGTGAGTACTCAACCAAGTCATTCTGAGAATAGTGTATGCGGCGAC
CGAGTTGCTCTTGCCCGGCGTCAATACGGGATAATACCGCGCCACATAGCAGAACTTTAAAAGTGCTCAT
CATTGGAAAACGTTCTTCGGGGCGAAAACTCTCAAGGATCTTACCGCTGTTGAGATCCAGTTCGATGTAA
CCCACTCGTGCACCCAACTGATCTTCAGCATCTTTTACTTTCACCAGCGTTTCTGGGTGAGCAAAAACAG
GAAGGCAAAATGCCGCAAAAAAGGGAATAAGGGCGACACGGAAATGTTGAATACTCATACTCTTCCTTTT
TCAATATTATTGAAGCATTTATCAGGGTTATTGTCTCATGAGCGGATACATATTTGAATGTATTTAGAAA
AATAAACAAATAGGGGTTCCGCGCACATTTCCCCGAAAAATGCCACCTAAATTGTAAGCGTTAATATTTT
GTTAAAATTCGCGTTAAATTTTTGTTAAATCAGCTCATTTTTTAACCAATAGGCCGAAATCGGCAAAATC
CCTTATAAATCAAAAGAATAGACCGAGATAGGGT
[37 nt withheld, positions 1645-1681]
AAAGAACGTGGACTCCAACGTCAAAGG
[49 nt withheld, positions 1709-1757]
T
[91 nt withheld, positions 1759-1849]
G
[124 nt withheld, positions 1851-1974]
CCCATTCGCCATTCAGGCTGCGCAACTGTTGGGAAGGGCGATCGGTGCGGGCCTCTTCGCTATTACGCCA
GCTGGCGAAAGGGGGATGTGCTGCAAGGCGATTAAGTTGGGTAACGCCAGGGTTTTCCCAGTCACGACGT
TGTAAAACGACGGCCAGTGAGCGCGCGTAATACGACTCACTATAGGGCGAATTGGGTACCACAGAGGTGT
AAAAAGTACTCAAAAATTTTACTCAAGTGAAAGTACAAGTACTTAGGGAAAATTTTACTCAATTAAAAGT
AAAAGTATCTGGCTAGAATCTTACTTGAGTAAAAGTAAAAAAGTACTCCATTAAAATTGTACTTGAGTAT
TAAGGAAGTAAAAGTAAAAGCAAGAAAGAAAACTAGAGATTCTTGAAGCTTTAGGGATAACAGGGTAATC
TCGAGCTAGCCTAGGCGCCATCGATGTTTAAACGGATCCTGCTTCGGGCTTGTTGAAAGGGTCTTCTCTA
GTCTTCAAGTTCATGATGGACACAGGGGTGAACCAGACCAGACCGGCATCAGGGTGATTCACTGGAGAAA
TGAGTCAATCATCCACAGCTATAAAAAGGGAGATTCCTGCTTGAGTTTCTCAATATGCACATCAACACAC
CAGAGGTAAGCGCTCACTCATTCTTGTCAACATGGGCACCAAACATCTCTATATGACCTTTAGGCTTCTT
GACTGTGTAGTTTCATTTATTATTGGACTGTACTCAGCAACTTAAGTGCATTGATTTTTGGTTTTTTGAA
TTACACACAACTAAGGGACTGATTTAGCATGAATCTTCAATGTAGTGAAGATCATAAATCATTCTAATCG
TGCTGAGTTAGTGGTTAAATAAACATATCTAATTGTTGAAAGCAGACATTTTAGTTGAAATTATGATTAT
TTTTAATTATTCTTAAGTTTTAATGTTGGTTTTGTATTGTCTAATGATTAAAATGTATAAATAAAAACTA
AAAACTAAACATAAAAAATAGTATTACTTTCATTTTGTCTAAGGAATGTCAATTTGTATTTATTTATTTA
TTTTAAAGTGCACAAAATAAAAATACATGTGTTTGAGTAAAACCTTATTTAAAGTGTATTTAACTGTTGT
GTAAATGAGTAATGTTTAGGCTAGCTTTATTCATTATTTTACTGTATTTAACATATTGAACTGGGATATT
CTGATGTACACAACAAACTATTTGAAAAAATATAATTTCATTTGGTCTTTTGCAGAAATGAATTCATGGT
GAGCAAGGGCGAGGAGCTGTTCACCGGGGTGGTGCCCATCCTGGTCGAGCTGGACGGCGACGTAAACGGC
CACAAGTTCAGCGTGTCCGGCGAGGGCGAGGGCGATGCCACCTACGGCAAGCTGACCCTGAAGTTCATCT
GCACCACCGGCAAGCTGCCCGTGCCCTGGCCCACCCTCGTGACCACCCTGACCTACGGCGTGCAGTGCTT
CAGCCGCTACCCCGACCACATGAAGCAGCACGACTTCTTCAAGTCCGCCATGCCCGAAGGCTACGTCCAG
GAGCGCACCATCTTCTTCAAGGACGACGGCAACTACAAGACCCGCGCCGAGGTGAAGTTCGAGGGCGACA
CCCTGGTGAACCGCATCGAGCTGAAGGGCATCGACTTCAAGGAGGACGGCAACATCCTGGGGCACAAGCT
GGAGTACAACTACAACAGCCACAACGTCTATATCATGGCCGACAAGCAGAAGAACGGCATCAAGGTGAAC
TTCAAGATCCGCCACAACATCGAGGACGGCAGCGCGCAGCTCGCCGACCACTACCAGCAGAACACCCCCA
TCGGCGACGGCCCCGTGCTGCTGCCCGACAACCACTACCTGAGCACCCAGTCCGCCCTGAGCAAAGACCC
CAACGAGAAGCGCGATCACATGGTCCTGCTGGAGTTCGTGACCGCCGCCGGGATCACTCTCGGCATGGAC
GAGCTGTACAAGTAGTCTAGAACTATAGTGAGTCGTATTACGTAGATCCAGACATGATAAGATACATTGA
TGAGTTTGGACAAACCACAACTAGAATGCAGTGAAAAAAATGCTTTATTTGTGAAATTTGTGATGCTATT
GCTTTATTTGTAACCATTATAAGCTGCAATAAACAAGTTCATATGTAAGATACATTGATGAGTTTGGACA
AACCACAACTAGAATGCAGTGAAAAAAATGCTTTATTTGTGAAATTTGTGATGCTATTGCTTTATTTGTA
ACCATTATAAGCTGCAATAAACAAGTTAACAACAACAATTGCATTCATTTTATGTTTCAGGTTCAGGGGG
AGGTGTGGGAGGTTTTTTAAAGCAAGTAAAACCTCTACAAATGTGGTATGGCTGATTATGATCTAGAGTC
GCGGCCGCTTTACTTGTACAGCTCGTCCATGCCGCCGGTGGAGTGGTGGCCCTCGGCGCGCTCGTACTGT
TCCACGATGGTGTAGTCCTCGTTGTGGGAGGTGATGTCCAGCTTGATGTTGACGTTGTAGGCGCCGGGCA
GCTGCACGGGCTTCTTGGCCTTGTAGGTGGTCTTGACCTCGGCGTCGTAGTGGCCGCCGTCCTTCAGCTT
CAGCCTCTGCTTGATCTCGCCCTTCAGGGCGCCGTCCTCGGGGTACATCCGCTCGGAGGAGGCCTCCCAG
CCCATGGTCTTCTTCTGCATTACGGGGCCGTCGGAGGGGAAGTTGGTGCCGCGCAGCTTCACCTTGTAGA
TGAACTCGCCGTCCTGCAGGGAGGAGTCCTGGGTCACGGTCACCACGCCGCCGTCCTCGAAGTTCATCAC
GCGCTCCCACTTGAAGCCCTCGGGGAAGGACAGCTTCAAGTAGTCGGGGATGTCGGCGGGGTGCTTCACG
TAGGCCTTGGAGCCGTACATGAACTGAGGGGACAGGATGTCCCAGGCGAAGGGCAGGGGGCCGCCCTTGG
TCACCTTCAGCTTGGCGGTCTGGGTGCCCTCGTAGGGGCGGCCCTCGCCCTCGCCCTCGATCTCGAACTC
GTGGCCGTTCACGGAGCCCTCCATGTGCACCTTGAAGCGCATGAACTCCTTGATGATGGCCATGTTGTCA
TCCTCGCCCTTGCTCACCATGGTGGCGACCGGTAATGTCAGACCTGGTAACTCCTTACTGTAACTTATTG
CACCTGATGAACAAAAGATGTGAACTGAACGCAAGTAGGAGGCTAATAGAGGCTAGTACAGTACAAAGAT
CCCCAAATGATGTGTGCCGGCCTTAGTGGAGGCAGACCCCTGGTTATATACCTGTGCTGCAGAAAGAGGG
GCTTACAAATGGATCTCTCTGGAATGGCATTATCTCATGGTGGGAACAGTGTTGTCAGCAGAATCAGCGG
GGTGGACTCTGACCTGAGAATGACAGTCTAGCACTGAATGGCTCAGACAATACTCTTGTGGCCAACTATC
ACCGGAAAATAAGTGCCTGCCAAAACAAACCAGACCAGATGAAGCTACATGGCTGTAGAACGTCAGTATT
TAATGTGTTGTGGCCACTTGGTTCACCAGATTTAAGAGCTAATTTTTTTAAATATCACAGATAATCAATC
GCTTTTTTTTTTTCTTGACTGAAAAGCTTAGACTGGAAAATTCTTTGAAAAAGTTTGCACTACAGAAAAT
AAATACATAACATCCTGCACTGAATGCACACTATTAATAGAAAAGAGAGCATTATTGTAGGAAATGTATT
GTATATGTACATTCTGTGCATTTCACAATTTTGGGCCCGTAGGGATAACAGGGTAATCAATTGGTTTGGT
AATAGCAAGGGAAAATAGAATGAAGTGATCTCCAAAAAATAAGTACTTTTTGACTGTAAATAAAATTGTA
AGGAGTAAAAAGTACTTTTTTTTCTAAAAAAATGTAATTAAGTAAAAGTAAAAGTATTGATTTTTAATTG
TACTCAAGTAAAGTAAAAATCCCCAAAAATAATACTTAAGTACAGTAATCAAGTAAAATTACTCAAGTAC
TTTACACCTCTGGTTCTTGACCCCCTACCTTCAGCAAGCCCAGCAGATCCACTAGTTCTAGAGCGGCCGC
CACCGCGGTGGAGCTCCAGCTTTTGTTCCCTTTAGTGAGGGTTAATTGCGCGCTTGGCGTAATCATGGTC
ATAGCTGTTTCCTGTGTGAAATTGTTATCCGCTCACAATTCCACACAACATACGAGCCGGAAGCATAAAG
TGTAAAGCCTGGGGTGCCTAATGAGTGAGCTAACTCACATTAATTGCGTTGCGCTCACTGCCCGCTTTCC
AGTCGGGAAACCTGTCGTGCCAGCTGCATTAATGAATCGGCCAACGCGCGGGGAGAGGCGGTTTGCGTAT
TGGGCGCTCTTCCGCTTCCTCGCTCACTGACTCGCTGCGCTCGGTCGTTCGGCTGCGGCGAGCGGTATCA
GCTCACTCAAAGGCGGTAATACGGTTATCCACAGAATCAGGGGATAACGCAGGAAAGAACATGTGAGCAA
AAGGCCAGCAAAAGGCCAGGAACCGTAAAAAGGCCGCGTTGCTGGCGTTTTTCCATAGGCTCCGCCCCCC
TGACGAGCATCACAAAAATCGACGCTCAAGTCAGAGGTGGCGAAACCCGACAGGACTATAAAGATACCAG
GCGTTTCCCCCTGGAAGCTCCCTCGTGCGCTCTCCTGTTCCGACCCTGCCGCTTACCGGATACCTGTCCG
CCTTTCTCCCTTCGGGAAGCGTGGCGCTTTCTCATAGCTCACGCTGTAGGTATCTCAGTTCGGTGTAGGT
C
Features (pLannotate 1.2.2; 19 found; start..end, strand, type, name):
    528..1388    -  CDS            AmpR: β-lactamase; bla; confers resistance to ampicillin, carbenicillin, and related antibiotics
   1389..1493    -  promoter       AmpR promoter: bla
   1546..1974    -  rep_origin     f1 ori (sequence partly withheld): f1 bacteriophage origin of replication; arrow indicates direction of (+) strand synthesis
   1979..2134    -  CDS            lacZα (fragment): LacZα fragment of β-galactosidase; lacZ fragment
   2142..2160    +  promoter       T7 promoter: promoter for bacteriophage T7 RNA polymerase
   3007..3023    +  promoter       chicken β-actin promoter (fragment): contains a 21-bp deletion relative to the standard chicken β-actin promoter
   3230..3948    +  CDS            EGFP (fragment): the original enhanced GFP (Yang et al., 1996) mammalian codon-optimized
   3957..3974    -  promoter       T7 promoter (fragment): promoter for bacteriophage T7 RNA polymerase
   3979..4113    -  polyA_signal   SV40 poly(A) signal: SV40 polyadenylation signal
   4120..4241    -  polyA_signal   SV40 poly(A) signal: SV40 polyadenylation signal
   4264..4347    -  CDS            large T antigen (fragment): large T antigen from SV40 (simian virus 40)
   4367..5074    -  CDS            mCherry: mCherry is a basic (constitutively fluorescent) red fluorescent protein published in 2004, derived from Discosoma sp.. It is reported to be a very rapidly-maturing monomer with low acid sensitivity.
   6010..6050    -  misc_feature   MCS (fragment): pBluescript multiple cloning site
   6063..6081    -  promoter       T3 promoter: promoter for bacteriophage T3 RNA polymerase
   6126..6142    -  protein_bind   lac operator: The lac repressor binds to the lac operator to inhibit transcription in E. coli. This inhibition can be relieved by adding lactose or isopropyl-β-D-thiogalactopyranoside (IPTG). lac repressor encoded by lacI
   6150..6180    -  promoter       lac promoter: promoter for the E. coli lac operon
   6195..6216    -  protein_bind   CAP binding site: CAP binding activates transcription in the presence of cAMP. E. coli catabolite activator protein
   6229..6321    -  CDS            lacI (fragment): lac repressor; lacI; The lac repressor binds to the lac operator to inhibit transcription in E. coli. This inhibition can be relieved by adding lactose or isopropyl-β-D-thiogalactopyranoside (IPTG).
   6504..357     -  rep_origin     ori (across the origin): high-copy-number ColE1/pMB1/pBR322/pUC origin of replication
