[The description below was written by a language model from this plasmid's Addgene catalogue record and pLannotate feature annotations shown in this document.]
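Description:
Tol2-ISceI-P0.8:EGFP;cryaa:mCherry-ISceI-Tol2 is a 6.7 kb zebrafish transgenesis reporter plasmid derived from the E1b-GFP-Tol2 backbone and built for testing candidate enhancers in vivo. The bacterial portion looks like a pBluescript-type scaffold: a high-copy ColE1/pUC origin, an ampicillin resistance gene with its own promoter, an f1 origin, and remnants of the lacZα/lac promoter region with flanking T7 and T3 promoters and part of the multiple cloning site.

The payload consists of two reporter cassettes arranged tail to tail. On the forward strand, the P0.8 promoter drives EGFP. The automated annotation does not label P0.8 itself (it picks up only a very short match to the chicken β-actin promoter upstream of EGFP, which should not be over-interpreted), and the record does not state the promoter's origin. On the opposite strand, mCherry lies downstream of an unannotated stretch that presumably holds the cryaa promoter named in the construct title. According to the depositor, this lens-specific cassette serves as a transgenesis marker, so carriers can be identified by red eye fluorescence regardless of EGFP activity. SV40 polyadenylation signals sit between the two coding sequences.

As the name indicates, the cassettes are bracketed by I-SceI meganuclease sites and Tol2 transposon arms, which would allow genomic integration by either meganuclease- or Tol2 transposase-mediated transgenesis. These elements are not called in the feature table but probably occupy the unannotated regions flanking the reporters. In use, a putative enhancer would be placed upstream of P0.8 and EGFP expression patterns scored in transgenic fish, in keeping with the associated study comparing how well developmental and regeneration enhancers work with different minimal promoters.
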