Addgene plasmid #194514: Tol2-ISceI-P0.8:EGFP;cryaa:mCherry-ISceI-Tol2
Purpose: P0.8 promoter for transgenic enhancer assays in zebrafish
Depositing lab: Junsu Kang. Depositing organization: University of Wisconsin, Madison. Publication: Regeneration and developmental enhancers are differentially compatible with minimal promoters. Begeman IJ, Emery B, Kurth A, Kang J. Dev Biol. 2022 Sep 24;492:47-58. doi: 10.1016/j.ydbio.2022.09.007. PubMed 36167150.
Backbone
  Vector backbone: E1b-GFP-Tol2
  Vector type: Zebrafish Expression
Growth in bacteria
  Bacterial resistance: Ampicillin, 100 μg/mL
  Growth temperature: 37°C
  Growth strain: DH5alpha
  Copy number: High Copy
Gene/Insert
  Gene/Insert name: Enhanced Green Fluorescent Protein (alt name: EGFP)
  Species: Synthetic
Terms and licenses: Academic/Nonprofit Terms; Industry Terms: Not Available to Industry
Depositor comments: Eye lens-specific cryaa:mCherry cassette serves as transgenesis marker
How to cite: Tol2-ISceI-P0.8:EGFP;cryaa:mCherry-ISceI-Tol2 was a gift from Junsu Kang (Addgene plasmid # 194514 ; http://n2t.net/addgene:194514 ; RRID:Addgene_194514)
